>Addgene plasmid #104620 | CMV-ShadowG | addgene full sequence | sequence record 201468 | Addgene NGS Result
CGTTACATAACTTACGGTAAATGGCCCGCCTGGCTGACCGCCCAACGACCCCCGCCCATTGACGTCAATA
ATGACGTATGTTCCCATAGTAACGCCAATAGGGACTTTCCATTGACGTCAATGGGTGGAGTATTTACGGT
AAACTGCCCACTTGGCAGTACATCAAGTGTATCATATGCCAAGTACGCCCCCTATTGACGTCAATGACGG
TAAATGGCCCGCCTGGCATTATGCCCAGTACATGACCTTATGGGACTTTCCTACTTGGCAGTACATCTAC
GTATTAGTCATCGCTATTACCATGGTGATGCGGTTTTGGCAGTACATCAATGGGCGTGGATAGCGGTTTG
ACTCACGGGGATTTCCAAGTCTCCACCCCATTGACGTCAATGGGAGTTTGTTTTGGCACCAAAATCAACG
GGACTTTCCAAAATGTCGTAACAACTCCGCCCCATTGACGCAAATGGGCGGTAGGCGTGTACGGTGGGAG
GTCTATATAAGCAGAGCTGGTTTAGTGAACCGTCAGATCCGCTAGCGCTACCGGTCGCCACCATGGTGAG
CAAGGGCGAGGAGCTGTTCACCGGGGTGGTGCCCATCCTGGTCGAGCTGGACGGCGACGTAAACGGCCAC
AAGTTCAGCGTGTCCGGCGAGGGCGAGGGCGATGCCACCTACGGCAAGCTGACCCTGAAGCTCATCTGCA
CCACCGGCAAGCTGCCCGTGCCCTGGCCCACCCTCGTGACCACCTTCGGCTACGGCCTGATGTGCTTCGC
GCGCTATCCAGACCACATGAAGCAGCACGACTTCTTCAAGTCCGCCATGCCCGAAGGCTACGTCCAGGAG
CGCACCATCTTCTTCAAGGACGACGGCAACTACAAGACCCGCGCCGAGGTGAAGTTCGAGGGCGACACCC
TGGTGAACCGCATCGAGCTGAAGGGCATCGACTTCAAGGAGGACGGCAACATCCTGGGGCACAAGCTCGA
GTACAACTGGAACAGCCACAACGTCTATATCATGGCCGACAAGCAGAAGAACGGCATCAAGGTGAACTTC
AAGATCCGCCACAACATCGAGGACGGCAGCGTGCAGCTCGCCGACCACTACCAGCAGAACACCCCCATCG
GCGACGGCCCCGTGCTGCTGCCCGACAACCACTACCTGAGCACCCAGTCCAAGCTGAGCAAAGACCCCAA
CGAGAAGCGCGATCACATGGTCCTGCTGGAGTTCGTGACCGCCGCCGGGATCACTCTCGGCATGGACGAG
CTGTACAAGTCCGGACTCAGATCTCGAGCTCAAGCTTCGAATTCTGCAGTCGACGGTACCGCGGGCCCGG
GATCCTAAGCGGCCGCGACACTAGATCATAATCAGCCATACCACATTTGTAGAGGTTTTACTTGCTTTAA
AAAACCTCCCACACCTCCCCCTGAACCTGAAACATAAAATGAATGCAATTGTTGTTGTTAACTTGTTTAT
TGCAGCTTATAATGGTTACAAATAAAGCAATAGCATCACAAATTTCACAAATAAAGCATTTTTTTCACTG
CATTCTAGTTGTGGTTTGTCCAAACTCATCAATGTATCTTAACGC
[126 nt withheld, positions 1586-1711]
C
[91 nt withheld, positions 1713-1803]
A
[49 nt withheld, positions 1805-1853]
CCTTTGACGTTGGAGTCCACGTTCTTT
[37 nt withheld, positions 1881-1917]
ACCCTATCTCGGTCTATTCTTTTGATTTATAAGGGATTTTGCCGATTTCGGCCTATTGGTTAAAAAATGA
GCTGATTTAACAAAAATTTAACGCGAATTTTAACAAAATATTAACGCTTACAATTTCCTCTAGATAATAA
TGGTTTCTTAGACGTCAGGTGGCACTTTTCGGGGAAATGTGCGCGGAACCCCTATTTGTTTATTTTTCTA
AATACATTCAAATATGTATCCGCTCATGAGACAATAACCCTGATAAATGCTTCAATAATATTGAAAAAGG
AAGAGTATGAGTATTCAACATTTCCGTGTCGCCCTTATTCCCTTTTTTGCGGCATTTTGCCTTCCTGTTT
TTGCTCACCCAGAAACGCTGGTGAAAGTAAAAGATGCTGAAGATCAGTTGGGTGCACGAGTGGGTTACAT
CGAACTGGATCTCAACAGCGGTAAGATCCTTGAGAGTTTTCGCCCCGAAGAACGTTTTCCAATGATGAGC
ACTTTTAAAGTTCTGCTATGTGGCGCGGTATTATCCCGTATTGACGCCGGGCAAGAGCAACTCGGTCGCC
GCATACACTATTCTCAGAATGACTTGGTTGAGTACTCACCAGTCACAGAAAAGCATCTTACGGATGGCAT
GACAGTAAGAGAATTATGCAGTGCTGCCATAACCATGAGTGATAACACTGCGGCCAACTTACTTCTGACA
ACGATCGGAGGACCGAAGGAGCTAACCGCTTTTTTGCACAACATGGGGGATCATGTAACTCGCCTTGATC
GTTGGGAACCGGAGCTGAATGAAGCCATACCAAACGACGAGCGTGACACCACGATGCCTGTAGCAATGGC
AACAACGTTGCGCAAACTATTAACTGGCGAACTACTTACTCTAGCTTCCCGGCAACAACTGATAGACTGG
ATGGAGGCGGATAAAGTTGCAGGACCACTTCTGCGCTCGGCCCTTCCGGCTGGCTGGTTTATTGCTGATA
AATCTGGAGCCGGTGAGCGTGGGTCTCGCGGTATCATTGCAGCACTGGGGCCAGATGGTAAGCCCTCCCG
TATCGTAGTTATCTACACGACGGGGAGTCAGGCAACTATGGATGAACGAAATAGACAGATCGCTGAGATA
GGTGCCTCACTGATTAAGCATTGGTAACTGTCAGACCAAGTTTACTCATATATACTTTAGATTGATTTAA
AACTTCATTTTTAATTTAAAAGGATCTAGGTGAAGATCCTTTTTGATAATCTCATGACCAAAATCCCTTA
ACGTGAGTTTTCGTTCCACTGAGCGTCAGACCCCGTAGAAAAGATCAAAGGATCTTCTTGAGATCCTTTT
TTTCTGCGCGTAATCTGCTGCTTGCAAACAAAAAAACCACCGCTACCAGCGGTGGTTTGTTTGCCGGATC
AAGAGCTACCAACTCTTTTTCCGAAGGTAACTGGCTTCAGCAGAGCGCAGATACCAAATACTGTTCTTCT
AGTGTAGCCGTAGTTAGGCCACCACTTCAAGAACTCTGTAGCACCGCCTACATACCTCGCTCTGCTAATC
CTGTTACCAGTGGCTGCTGCCAGTGGCGATAAGTCGTGTCTTACCGGGTTGGACTCAAGACGATAGTTAC
CGGATAAGGCGCAGCGGTCGGGCTGAACGGGGGGTTCGTGCACACAGCCCAGCTTGGAGCGAACGACCTA
CACCGAACTGAGATACCTACAGCGTGAGCTATGAGAAAGCGCCACGCTTCCCGAAGGGAGAAAGGCGGAC
AGGTATCCGGTAAGCGGCAGGGTCGGAACAGGAGAGCGCACGAGGGAGCTTCCAGGGGGAAACGCCTGGT
ATCTTTATAGTCCTGTCGGGTTTCGCCACCTCTGACTTGAGCGTCGATTTTTGTGATGCTCGTCAGGGGG
GCGGAGCCTATGGAAAAACGCCAGCAACGCGGCCTTTTTACGGTTCCTGGCCTTTTGCTGGCCTTTTGCT
CACATGGCTCGACAGATCCCCTGCGTTATCCCCTGATTCTGTGGATAACCGTATTACCGCCATGCATTAG
TTATTAATAGTAATCAATTACGGGGTCATTAGTTCATAGCCCATATATGGAGTTCCG
Features (pLannotate 1.2.2; 12 found; start..end, strand, type, name):
      1..304     +  enhancer       CMV enhancer: human cytomegalovirus immediate early enhancer
    305..508     +  promoter       CMV promoter: human cytomegalovirus (CMV) immediate early promoter
    553..1269    +  CDS            mCitrine: mCitrine is a basic (constitutively fluorescent) yellow fluorescent protein published in 2001, derived from Aequorea victoria.
   1270..1335    +  misc_feature   MCS: multiple cloning site
   1354..1437    +  CDS            large T antigen (fragment): large T antigen from SV40 (simian virus 40)
   1460..1581    +  polyA_signal   SV40 poly(A) signal: SV40 polyadenylation signal
   1588..2016    +  rep_origin     f1 ori (sequence partly withheld): f1 bacteriophage origin of replication; arrow indicates direction of (+) strand synthesis
   2099..2203    +  promoter       AmpR promoter: bla
   2204..3064    +  CDS            AmpR: β-lactamase; bla; confers resistance to ampicillin, carbenicillin, and related antibiotics
   3235..3823    +  rep_origin     ori: high-copy-number ColE1/pMB1/pBR322/pUC origin of replication
   3903..3937    +  rep_origin     RSF ori (fragment): Plasmids containing the RSF 1030 origin of replication can be propagated in E. coli cells that contain additional plasmids with compatible origins.
   3945..4004    +  enhancer       CMV enhancer (fragment): human cytomegalovirus immediate early enhancer
