[The description below was written by a language model from this plasmid's Addgene catalogue record and pLannotate feature annotations shown in this document.]
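Description:
CMV-ShadowG is a 4,004 bp mammalian expression plasmid built on a customized backbone of about 3.3 kb and designed to express the fluorescent protein variant ShadowG in mammalian cells. It is propagated in E. coli through a high-copy ColE1/pUC-type origin and selected with ampicillin via a β-lactamase gene driven by its own bla promoter. An f1 bacteriophage origin is also present, which in principle allows single-stranded DNA production. No mammalian selection marker appears in the feature table, so the plasmid seems suited to transient expression rather than stable line selection.

The payload is a 717 bp ShadowG coding sequence of Aequorea victoria origin, cloned between AgeI and BsrGI sites and placed downstream of the human cytomegalovirus immediate early enhancer and promoter for strong constitutive transcription. The automated annotation labels this open reading frame as mCitrine, which most likely reflects close sequence similarity between ShadowG and yellow Aequorea-derived fluorescent proteins rather than a different insert; its coordinates match the stated insert size exactly. Directly after the coding sequence lies a multiple cloning site, an arrangement that could permit in-frame fusion of a protein of interest to the C-terminus of ShadowG, followed by an SV40 polyadenylation signal with a short flanking fragment of SV40 large T antigen sequence. The small RSF origin fragment and the terminal CMV enhancer fragment are probably backbone remnants and the wrap-around of the circular sequence. According to the associated publication title, ShadowG is a dark green fluorescent protein intended to serve as an acceptor for measuring Förster resonance energy transfer.
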