Addgene plasmid #104620: CMV-ShadowG
Purpose: Expresses Shadow G in mammalian cell
Depositing lab: Hideji Murakoshi. Depositing organization: National Institute for Physiological Sciences. Publication: A dark green fluorescent protein as an acceptor for measurement of Forster resonance energy transfer. Murakoshi H, Shibata AC, Nakahata Y, Nabekura J. Sci Rep. 2015 Oct 15;5:15334. doi: 10.1038/srep15334. PubMed 26469148.
Backbone
  Vector backbone: Customized Vector
  Backbone size w/o insert (bp): 3290
  Total vector size (bp): 4004
  Vector type: Mammalian Expression
Growth in bacteria
  Bacterial resistance: Ampicillin, 100 μg/mL
  Growth temperature: 37°C
  Growth strain: DH5alpha
  Copy number: Unknown
Gene/Insert
  Gene/Insert name: ShadowG
  Species: Aequorea victoria (jellyfish)
  Insert size (bp): 717
  Promoter: CMV
  Cloning method: Restriction Enzyme; 5′ cloning site AgeI (unknown if destroyed); 3′ cloning site BsrGI (unknown if destroyed)
  Sequencing primers: 5′ CMV-F CGCAAATGGGCGGTAGGCGTG
Terms and licenses: Academic/Nonprofit Terms; Industry Terms
How to cite: CMV-ShadowG was a gift from Hideji Murakoshi (Addgene plasmid # 104620 ; http://n2t.net/addgene:104620 ; RRID:Addgene_104620)
